Addgene plasmid #214425: FAB(mito-LD)
Purpose: Detection of mito-lipid droplet contact site
Depositing lab: Chi-Lun Chang. Depositing organization: St. Jude Children's Research Hospital. Publication: A fluorogenic complementation tool kit for interrogating lipid droplet-organelle interaction. Li X, Gamuyao R, Wu ML, Cho WJ, King SV, Petersen RA, Stabley DR, Lindow C, Climer LK, Shirinifard A, Ferrara F, Throm RE, Robinson CG, Zhou Y, Carisey AF, Tebo AG, Chang CL. J Cell Biol. 2024 Sep 2;223(9):e202311126. doi: 10.1083/jcb.202311126. Epub 2024 Jul 1. PubMed 38949658.
Backbone
  Vector backbone: RspAN-V5-mito_IRES_CFAST-20nm-Halo-6xHp NC
  Vector type: Mammalian Expression
Growth in bacteria
  Bacterial resistance: Ampicillin, 100 μg/mL
  Growth temperature: 37°C
  Growth strain: DH5alpha
  Copy number: Unknown
Gene/Insert
  Gene/Insert name: RspAN-3xHA-V5-mito
  Species: H. sapiens (human)
  Promoter: CMV
  Tag / fusion protein: RspAN-3XHA-V5 (N terminal on insert); CFAST-Halo (C terminal on insert)
  Cloning method: Restriction Enzyme; 5′ cloning site NheI (unknown if destroyed); 3′ cloning site NotI (unknown if destroyed)
Terms and licenses: Academic/Nonprofit Terms; Industry Terms: Not Available to Industry
How to cite: FAB(mito-LD) was a gift from Chi-Lun Chang (Addgene plasmid # 214425 ; http://n2t.net/addgene:214425 ; RRID:Addgene_214425)
