[The description below was written by a language model from this plasmid's Addgene catalogue record and pLannotate feature annotations shown in this document.]
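Description:
FAB(mito-LD) is a mammalian expression plasmid that encodes both halves of a split fluorogenic reporter from one bicistronic transcript, for detecting contact sites between mitochondria and lipid droplets. It is propagated in E. coli through a high-copy ColE1/pUC-type origin and selected with ampicillin via the β-lactamase gene. The feature tables show no mammalian selection marker, which suggests transient expression, although the record does not say so.

Transcription is driven by the CMV immediate-early enhancer and promoter, with a T7 promoter just downstream, and ends at an SV40 polyadenylation signal. The first open reading frame is annotated as a photoactive yellow protein-related fragment, corresponding to the RspAN piece named in the record. It is followed by HA and V5 epitope tags and a segment of human SYNJ2BP (OMP25), which serves as the mitochondrial targeting portion. A chimeric intron and an EMCV IRES then allow translation of the second open reading frame. This begins with a short FAST-derived fragment (CFAST), followed by what the backbone name calls a 20 nm spacer and a HaloTag. It ends in repeated spastin-derived segments, presumably the "6xHp" element of the backbone name that provides lipid droplet targeting, though the record does not define this term.

When the two organelles come close together, the RspAN and CFAST fragments can complement and bind a cell-permeant fluorogen, giving a signal at the contact. The epitope tags and HaloTag allow each half to be detected independently. The NGS and depositor sequences differ slightly in length (7,374 versus 7,360 nt) but carry essentially the same annotated features.
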