Features (pLannotate 1.2.2; 25 found; start..end, strand, type, name):
     36..80      -  misc_feature   bom (fragment): basis of mobility region from pBR322
    235..614     +  enhancer       CMV enhancer: human cytomegalovirus immediate early enhancer
    615..818     +  promoter       CMV promoter: human cytomegalovirus (CMV) immediate early promoter
    814..847     +  LTR            5' LTR (truncated) (fragment): truncated 5' long terminal repeat (LTR) from HIV-1
    863..881     +  promoter       T7 promoter: promoter for bacteriophage T7 RNA polymerase
    937..1278    +  CDS            pyp (fragment): PYP_HALHA - Experimental evidence at protein level: Swiss-Prot protein existence level 1. Photoactive blue light protein. Probably functions as a photoreceptor for a negative phototaxis response. From Halorhodospira halophila (Ectothiorhodospira halophila).
   1330..1346    +  CDS            3xHA (fragment): three tandem HA epitope tags
   1450..1647    +  CDS            SYNJ2BP (fragment): SYJ2B_HUMAN - Also known as OMP25 From Homo sapiens (Human).
   1722..1951    +  intron         chimeric intron: chimera between introns from adenovirus and immunoglobulin heavy chain genes
   2120..2582    +  misc_feature   IRES: internal ribosome entry site (IRES) of the encephalomyocarditis virus (EMCV)
   2612..2644    +  CDS            Y-FAST (fragment): small protein tag, derived from photoactive yellow protein, that allows in vivo fluorescent labeling by addition of a cell-permeant fluorogen (Plamont et al., 2016)
   2933..3823    +  CDS            HaloTag®: modified bacterial dehalogenase that forms covalent bonds with chloroalkane derivatives
   3833..3867    +  misc_feature   MCS (fragment): multiple cloning site
   4505..4672    +  CDS            SPAST (fragment): SPAST_BOVIN - Also known as SPG4 From Bos taurus (Bovine).
   4667..4837    +  CDS            spast (fragment): SPAST_XENLA - Also known as spg4 From Xenopus laevis (African clawed frog).
   4873..4957    +  CDS            large T antigen (fragment): large T antigen from SV40 (simian virus 40)
   4980..5101    +  polyA_signal   SV40 poly(A) signal: SV40 polyadenylation signal
   5112..5163    +  polyA_signal   SV40 poly(A) signal (fragment): SV40 polyadenylation signal
   5227..5243    -  protein_bind   lac operator: The lac repressor binds to the lac operator to inhibit transcription in E. coli. This inhibition can be relieved by adding lactose or isopropyl-β-D-thiogalactopyranoside (IPTG). lac repressor encoded by lacI
   5251..5281    -  promoter       lac promoter: promoter for the E. coli lac operon
   5296..5317    -  protein_bind   CAP binding site: CAP binding activates transcription in the presence of cAMP. E. coli catabolite activator protein
   5330..5422    -  CDS            lacI (fragment): lac repressor; lacI; The lac repressor binds to the lac operator to inhibit transcription in E. coli. This inhibition can be relieved by adding lactose or isopropyl-β-D-thiogalactopyranoside (IPTG).
   5605..6193    -  rep_origin     ori: high-copy-number ColE1/pMB1/pBR322/pUC origin of replication
   6364..7224    -  CDS            AmpR: β-lactamase; bla; confers resistance to ampicillin, carbenicillin, and related antibiotics
   7225..7329    -  promoter       AmpR promoter: bla
>Addgene plasmid #214425 | FAB(mito-LD) | depositor full sequence | sequence record 418333 | Full Sequence
GACGGATCGGGAGATCTCCCGATCCCCTATGGTCGACTCTCAGTACAATCTGCTCTGATGCCGCATAGTT
AAGCCAGTATCTGCTCCCTGCTTGTGTGTTGGAGGTCGCTGAGTAGTGCGCGAGCAAAATTTAAGCTACA
ACAAGGCAAGGCTTGACCGACAATTGCATGAAGAATCTGCTTAGGGTTAGGCGTTTTGCGCTGCTTCGCG
ATGTACGGGCCAGATATACGCGTTGACATTGATTATTGACTAGTTATTAATAGTAATCAATTACGGGGTC
ATTAGTTCATAGCCCATATATGGAGTTCCGCGTTACATAACTTACGGTAAATGGCCCGCCTGGCTGACCG
CCCAACGACCCCCGCCCATTGACGTCAATAATGACGTATGTTCCCATAGTAACGCCAATAGGGACTTTCC
ATTGACGTCAATGGGTGGACTATTTACGGTAAACTGCCCACTTGGCAGTACATCAAGTGTATCATATGCC
AAGTACGCCCCCTATTGACGTCAATGACGGTAAATGGCCCGCCTGGCATTATGCCCAGTACATGACCTTA
TGGGACTTTCCTACTTGGCAGTACATCTACGTATTAGTCATCGCTATTACCATGGTGATGCGGTTTTGGC
AGTACATCAATGGGCGTGGATAGCGGTTTGACTCACGGGGATTTCCAAGTCTCCACCCCATTGACGTCAA
TGGGAGTTTGTTTTGGCACCAAAATCAACGGGACTTTCCAAAATGTCGTAACAACTCCGCCCCATTGACG
CAAATGGGCGGTAGGCGTGTACGGTGGGAGGTCTATATAAGCAGAGCTCTCTGGCTAACTAGAGAACCCA
CTGCTTACTGGCTTATCGAAATTAATACGACTCACTATAGGGAGACCCAAGCTTGGTACCGAGCTCGGAT
CGATATCTGCGGCCTAGCTAGCCACCATGGAGACCGTGAGATTCGGCGGCGACGACATCGAGAACAGCCT
GGCCAAGATGGACGACAAGGCCCTGGACAAGCTGGCCTTCGGCGCCATCCAGCTGGACGGCAACGGCAAG
ATCATCCACTACAACGCCGCCGAGGGCACCATCACCGGCAGAGACCCCAAGACCGTGATCGGCAAGAACT
TCTTCACCGACGTGGCCCCCGGCACCCAGAGCAAGGAGTTCCAGGGCAGATTCAAGGAGGGCGTGCAGAA
GGGCGACCTGAACACCATGTTCGAGTGGATGATCCCCACCAGCAGAGGCCCCACCAAGGTGAAGGTGCAC
ATGAAGAAGGCCATGACCTCCGGAGGAGGCGGCAGCGGCGGAGGGGGATCACCGGTCGCCGGTAGCGGTT
ACCCATACGATGTTCCAGATTACGCTTATCCTTATGACGTACCTGACTATGCATACCCTTATGATGTACC
AGACTACGCTTCAGGAGGTGGAGGGAGTGGCAAGCCCATCCCCAACCCCCTGCTGGGCCTGGACAGCACC
AAACTTGGTAGTGGGAGCGGCTCCGGAGCTTCGAATTCTTTGCAGGTGCAGAATGGACCTATAGGACATC
GAGGTGAAGGGGACCCAAGTGGTATTCCCATATTTATGGTGCTGGTGCCAGTGTTTGCCCTCACCATGGT
AGCAGCCTGGGCTTTCATGAGATACCGGCAACAACTTTGATAAGCGGCCGCATAGATAACTGATCCAGTG
TGCTGGAATTAATTCGCTGTCTGCGAGGGCCAGCTGTTGGGGTGAGTACTCCCTCTCAAAAGCGGGCATG
ACTTCTGCGCTAAGATTGTCAGTTTCCAAAAACGAGGAGGATTTGATATTCACCTGGCCCGCGGTGATGC
CTTTGAGGGTGGCCGCGTCCATCTGGTCAGAAAAGACAATCTTTTTGTTGTCAAGCTTGAGGTGTGGCAG
GCTTGAGATCTGGCCATACACTTGAGTGACAATGACATCCACTTTGCCTTTCTCTCCACAGGTGTCCACT
CCCAGGTCCAACTGCAGGTCGAGCATGCATCTAGGGCGGCCAATTCCGCCCCTCTCCCTCCCCCCCCCCT
AACGTTACTGGCCGAAGCCGCTTGGAATAAGGCCGGTGTGCGTTTGTCTATATGTTATTTTCCACCATAT
TGCCGTCTTTTGGCAATGTGAGGGCCCGGAAACCTGGCCCTGTCTTCTTGACGAGCATTCCTAGGGGTCT
TTCCCCTCTCGCCAAAGGAATGCAAGGTCTGTTGAATGTCGTGAAGGAAGCAGTTCCTCTGGAAGCTTCT
TGAAGACAAACAACGTCTGTAGCGACCCTTTGCAGGCAGCGGAACCCCCCACCTGGCGACAGGTGCCTCT
GCGGCCAAAAGCCACGTGTATAAGATACACCTGCAAAGGCGGCACAACCCCAGTGCCACGTTGTGAGTTG
GATAGTTGTGGAAAGAGTCAAATGGCTCTCCTCAAGCGTATTCAACAAGGGGCTGAAGGATGCCCAGAAG
GTACCCCATTGTATGGGATCTGATCTGGGGCCTCGGTGCACATGCTTTACATGTGTTTAGTCGAGGTTAA
AAAAACGTCTAGGCCCCCCGAACCACGGGGACGTGGTTTTCCTTTGAAAAACACGATGATAAGCTTGCCA
CAACCCGGGAGGCGCGCCATGGGTGACAGCTATTGGGTCTTTGTGAAACGGGTGTCCACTAGTGAAACCG
AAACCGGAGGCGGCTCCGGAGGCAGCGGCGGTTCTGGAGGTTCCACCCTACCGGTCTCAGCTGGAGGCAG
TGCAGGTGGATCTGCCGGAGGTAGAATTCTAGAAGCTGCCGCAAGAGAGGCAGCCGCTAGGGAAGCAGCT
GCACGTGAGGCAGCTGCTAGAGAAGCTGCAGCCAGGGAGGCTGCAGCTAGAGCATCAGGTGGTGGCGGTT
CAGGCGGAGGTGGCTCTGGCGGTGGCGGATCGGGTGGCGGAGGTTCGACACCGGTCGCCACCATGGCAGA
AATCGGTACTGGCTTTCCATTCGACCCCCATTATGTGGAAGTCCTGGGCGAGCGCATGCACTACGTCGAT
GTTGGTCCGCGCGATGGCACCCCTGTGCTGTTCCTGCACGGTAACCCGACCTCCTCCTACGTGTGGCGCA
ACATCATCCCGCATGTTGCACCGACCCATCGCTGCATTGCTCCAGACCTGATCGGTATGGGCAAATCCGA
CAAACCAGACCTGGGTTATTTCTTCGACGACCACGTCCGCTTCATGGATGCCTTCATCGAAGCCCTGGGT
CTGGAAGAGGTCGTCCTGGTCATTCACGACTGGGGCTCCGCTCTGGGTTTCCACTGGGCCAAGCGCAATC
CAGAGCGCGTCAAAGGTATTGCATTTATGGAGTTCATCCGCCCTATCCCGACCTGGGACGAATGGCCAGA
ATTTGCCCGCGAGACCTTCCAGGCCTTCCGCACCACCGACGTCGGCCGCAAGCTGATCATCGATCAGAAC
GTTTTTATCGAGGGTACGCTGCCGATGGGTGTCGTCCGCCCGCTGACTGAAGTCGAGATGGACCATTACC
GCGAGCCGTTCCTGAATCCTGTTGACCGCGAGCCACTGTGGCGCTTCCCAAACGAGCTGCCAATCGCCGG
TGAGCCAGCGAACATCGTCGCGCTGGTCGAAGAATACATGGACTGGCTGCACCAGTCCCCTGTCCCGAAG
CTGCTGTTCTGGGGCACCCCAGGCGTTCTGATCCCACCGGCCGAAGCCGCTCGCCTGGCCAAAAGCCTGC
CTAACTGCAAGGCTGTGGACATCGGCCCGGGTCTGAATCTGCTGCAAGAAGACAACCCGGACCTGATCGG
CAGCGAGATCGCGCGCTGGCTGTCGACGCTCGAGATTTCCGGCATGTACAAGTCCGGACTCAGATCTCGA
GCTCAAGCATCGAATTCCGAATCCCCGCACAAACGCAACCTGTACTACTTCTCTTACCCCCTTTTTGTCG
GGTTTGCTCTACTTCGATTGGTTGCTTTTCATCTTGGATTACTGTTTGTTTGGTTGTGTCAACGCTTTTC
TAGAGCGCTGATGGCTGCGAAACGTTCGGCTAATAGTGAATCGCCCCATAAGAGGAACTTATATTACTTC
AGCTATCCCTTGTTCGTGGGTTTCGCGCTACTTCGGCTGGTCGCGTTTCATCTAGGTTTGTTGTTTGTCT
GGTTATGTCAACGGTTCTCGCGAGCGTTAATGGCAGCAAAGAGGTCGGCAAATAGCGAATCGCCTCATAA
ACGCAACCTCTATTACTTCTCTTACCCGTTGTTCGTTGGCTTCGCTCTCCTTCGGCTAGTTGCGTTTCAT
CTTGGTCTTCTGTTCGTGTGGCTTTGCCAAAGATTTTCGCGAGCTTTAATGGCGGCTAAGAGGAGTGCCA
ATAGCGAATCCCCGCATAAGCGGAACTTATACTACTTCTCTTACCCTCTTTTTGTAGGCTTTGCTCTACT
CCGGCTAGTGGCCTTCCATCTAGGCCTACTATTCGTCTGGCTCTGCCAGCGCTTCTCGCGAGCCTTGATG
GCAGCTAAGCGTTCCGCAAATAGCGAATCACCTCATAAGCGGAATCTGTACTATTTCTCATATCCTCTCT
TCGTAGGGTTCGCACTATTACGTCTTGTAGCATTTCATCTGGGATTATTATTCGTCTGGTTGTGCCAGCG
ATTTTCACGAGCCTTAATGGCTGCGAAGAGAAGCGCAAATTCTGAATCTCCTCACAAGCGGAACCTCTAT
TACTTTAGTTACCCGCTCTTCGTCGGTTTCGCGTTACTCAGGCTGGTTGCATTCCACCTCGGCTTGCTGT
TCGTATGGCTTTGCCAGAGATTCTCCCGGGCGCTAATGGCAGCCAAGCGCTCCTAAGGATCCACCGGATC
GGTACAAGTAACTCGAGGGCCAATTAATTAACTCTAGATAACTGATCATAATCAGCCATACCACATTTGT
AGAGGTTTTACTTGCTTTAAAAAACCTCCCACACCTCCCCCTGAACCTGAAACATAAAATGAATGCAATT
GTTGTTGTTAACTTGTTTATTGCAGCTTATAATGGTTACAAATAAAGCAATAGCATCACAAATTTCACAA
ATAAAGCATTTTTTTCACTGCATTCTAGTTGTGGTTTGTCCAAACTCATCAATGTATCTTAACGCGTCGA
GTGCATTCTAGTTGTGGTTTGTCCAAACTCATCAATGTATCTTATCATGTCTGTATACCGTCGACCTCTA
GCTAGAGCTTGGCGTAATCATGGTCATAGCTGTTTCCTGTGTGAAATTGTTATCCGCTCACAATTCCACA
CAACATACGAGCCGGAAGCATAAAGTGTAAAGCCTGGGGTGCCTAATGAGTGAGCTAACTCACATTAATT
GCGTTGCGCTCACTGCCCGCTTTCCAGTCGGGAAACCTGTCGTGCCAGCTGCATTAATGAATCGGCCAAC
GCGCGGGGAGAGGCGGTTTGCGTATTGGGCGCTCTTCCGCTTCCTCGCTCACTGACTCGCTGCGCTCGGT
CGTTCGGCTGCGGCGAGCGGTATCAGCTCACTCAAAGGCGGTAATACGGTTATCCACAGAATCAGGGGAT
AACGCAGGAAAGAACATGTGAGCAAAAGGCCAGCAAAAGGCCAGGAACCGTAAAAAGGCCGCGTTGCTGG
CGTTTTTCCATAGGCTCCGCCCCCCTGACGAGCATCACAAAAATCGACGCTCAAGTCAGAGGTGGCGAAA
CCCGACAGGACTATAAAGATACCAGGCGTTTCCCCCTGGAAGCTCCCTCGTGCGCTCTCCTGTTCCGACC
CTGCCGCTTACCGGATACCTGTCCGCCTTTCTCCCTTCGGGAAGCGTGGCGCTTTCTCAATGCTCACGCT
GTAGGTATCTCAGTTCGGTGTAGGTCGTTCGCTCCAAGCTGGGCTGTGTGCACGAACCCCCCGTTCAGCC
CGACCGCTGCGCCTTATCCGGTAACTATCGTCTTGAGTCCAACCCGGTAAGACACGACTTATCGCCACTG
GCAGCAGCCACTGGTAACAGGATTAGCAGAGCGAGGTATGTAGGCGGTGCTACAGAGTTCTTGAAGTGGT
GGCCTAACTACGGCTACACTAGAAGGACAGTATTTGGTATCTGCGCTCTGCTGAAGCCAGTTACCTTCGG
AAAAAGAGTTGGTAGCTCTTGATCCGGCAAACAAACCACCGCTGGTAGCGGTGGTTTTTTTGTTTGCAAG
CAGCAGATTACGCGCAGAAAAAAAGGATCTCAAGAAGATCCTTTGATCTTTTCTACGGGGTCTGACGCTC
AGTGGAACGAAAACTCACGTTAAGGGATTTTGGTCATGAGATTATCAAAAAGGATCTTCACCTAGATCCT
TTTAAATTAAAAATGAAGTTTTAAATCAATCTAAAGTATATATGAGTAAACTTGGTCTGACAGTTACCAA
TGCTTAATCAGTGAGGCACCTATCTCAGCGATCTGTCTATTTCGTTCATCCATAGTTGCCTGACTCCCCG
TCGTGTAGATAACTACGATACGGGAGGGCTTACCATCTGGCCCCAGTGCTGCAATGATACCGCGAGACCC
ACGCTCACCGGCTCCAGATTTATCAGCAATAAACCAGCCAGCCGGAAGGGCCGAGCGCAGAAGTGGTCCT
GCAACTTTATCCGCCTCCATCCAGTCTATTAATTGTTGCCGGGAAGCTAGAGTAAGTAGTTCGCCAGTTA
ATAGTTTGCGCAACGTTGTTGCCATTGCTACAGGCATCGTGGTGTCACGCTCGTCGTTTGGTATGGCTTC
ATTCAGCTCCGGTTCCCAACGATCAAGGCGAGTTACATGATCCCCCATGTTGTGCAAAAAAGCGGTTAGC
TCCTTCGGTCCTCCGATCGTTGTCAGAAGTAAGTTGGCCGCAGTGTTATCACTCATGGTTATGGCAGCAC
TGCATAATTCTCTTACTGTCATGCCATCCGTAAGATGCTTTTCTGTGACTGGTGAGTACTCAACCAAGTC
ATTCTGAGAATAGTGTATGCGGCGACCGAGTTGCTCTTGCCCGGCGTCAATACGGGATAATACCGCGCCA
CATAGCAGAACTTTAAAAGTGCTCATCATTGGAAAACGTTCTTCGGGGCGAAAACTCTCAAGGATCTTAC
CGCTGTTGAGATCCAGTTCGATGTAACCCACTCGTGCACCCAACTGATCTTCAGCATCTTTTACTTTCAC
CAGCGTTTCTGGGTGAGCAAAAACAGGAAGGCAAAATGCCGCAAAAAAGGGAATAAGGGCGACACGGAAA
TGTTGAATACTCATACTCTTCCTTTTTCAATATTATTGAAGCATTTATCAGGGTTATTGTCTCATGAGCG
GATACATATTTGAATGTATTTAGAAAAATAAACAAATAGGGGTTCCGCGCACATTTCCCCGAAAAGTGCC
ACCTGACGTC
