Features (pLannotate 1.2.2; 26 found; start..end, strand, type, name):
    455..622     +  CDS            SPAST (fragment): SPAST_BOVIN - Also known as SPG4 From Bos taurus (Bovine).
    617..787     +  CDS            spast (fragment): SPAST_XENLA - Also known as spg4 From Xenopus laevis (African clawed frog).
    823..907     +  CDS            large T antigen (fragment): large T antigen from SV40 (simian virus 40)
    930..1051    +  polyA_signal   SV40 poly(A) signal: SV40 polyadenylation signal
   1062..1113    +  polyA_signal   SV40 poly(A) signal (fragment): SV40 polyadenylation signal
   1177..1193    -  protein_bind   lac operator: The lac repressor binds to the lac operator to inhibit transcription in E. coli. This inhibition can be relieved by adding lactose or isopropyl-β-D-thiogalactopyranoside (IPTG). lac repressor encoded by lacI
   1201..1231    -  promoter       lac promoter: promoter for the E. coli lac operon
   1246..1267    -  protein_bind   CAP binding site: CAP binding activates transcription in the presence of cAMP. E. coli catabolite activator protein
   1280..1372    -  CDS            lacI (fragment): lac repressor; lacI; The lac repressor binds to the lac operator to inhibit transcription in E. coli. This inhibition can be relieved by adding lactose or isopropyl-β-D-thiogalactopyranoside (IPTG).
   1555..2143    -  rep_origin     ori: high-copy-number ColE1/pMB1/pBR322/pUC origin of replication
   2314..3174    -  CDS            AmpR: β-lactamase; bla; confers resistance to ampicillin, carbenicillin, and related antibiotics
   3175..3279    -  promoter       AmpR promoter: bla
   3338..3390    -  misc_feature   bom (fragment): basis of mobility region from pBR322
   3545..3924    +  enhancer       CMV enhancer: human cytomegalovirus immediate early enhancer
   3925..4128    +  promoter       CMV promoter: human cytomegalovirus (CMV) immediate early promoter
   4124..4157    +  LTR            5' LTR (truncated) (fragment): truncated 5' long terminal repeat (LTR) from HIV-1
   4173..4191    +  promoter       T7 promoter: promoter for bacteriophage T7 RNA polymerase
   4247..4588    +  CDS            pyp (fragment): PYP_HALHA - Experimental evidence at protein level: Swiss-Prot protein existence level 1. Photoactive blue light protein. Probably functions as a photoreceptor for a negative phototaxis response. From Halorhodospira halophila (Ectothiorhodospira halophila).
   4640..4656    +  CDS            3xHA (fragment): three tandem HA epitope tags
   4760..4957    +  CDS            SYNJ2BP (fragment): SYJ2B_HUMAN - Also known as OMP25 From Homo sapiens (Human).
   5032..5261    +  intron         chimeric intron: chimera between introns from adenovirus and immunoglobulin heavy chain genes
   5444..5906    +  misc_feature   IRES: internal ribosome entry site (IRES) of the encephalomyocarditis virus (EMCV)
   5936..5968    +  CDS            Y-FAST (fragment): small protein tag, derived from photoactive yellow protein, that allows in vivo fluorescent labeling by addition of a cell-permeant fluorogen (Plamont et al., 2016)
   6257..7147    +  CDS            HaloTag®: modified bacterial dehalogenase that forms covalent bonds with chloroalkane derivatives
   7157..7191    +  misc_feature   MCS (fragment): multiple cloning site
   7193..7345    +  CDS            SPAST (fragment): SPAST_PIG - Also known as SPG4 From Sus scrofa (Pig).
>Addgene plasmid #214425 | FAB(mito-LD) | addgene full sequence | sequence record 425794 | Addgene NGS Result
ATATTACTTCAGCTATCCCTTGTTCGTGGGTTTCGCGCTACTTCGGCTGGTCGCGTTTCATCTAGGTTTG
TTGTTTGTCTGGTTATGTCAACGGTTCTCGCGAGCGTTAATGGCAGCAAAGAGGTCGGCAAATAGCGAAT
CGCCTCATAAACGCAACCTCTATTACTTCTCTTACCCGTTGTTCGTTGGCTTCGCTCTCCTTCGGCTAGT
TGCGTTTCATCTTGGTCTTCTGTTCGTGTGGCTTTGCCAAAGATTTTCGCGAGCTTTAATGGCGGCTAAG
AGGAGTGCCAATAGCGAATCCCCGCATAAGCGGAACTTATACTACTTCTCTTACCCTCTTTTTGTAGGCT
TTGCTCTACTCCGGCTAGTGGCCTTCCATCTAGGCCTACTATTCGTCTGGCTCTGCCAGCGCTTCTCGCG
AGCCTTGATGGCAGCTAAGCGTTCCGCAAATAGCGAATCACCTCATAAGCGGAATCTGTACTATTTCTCA
TATCCTCTCTTCGTAGGGTTCGCACTATTACGTCTTGTAGCATTTCATCTGGGATTATTATTCGTCTGGT
TGTGCCAGCGATTTTCACGAGCCTTAATGGCTGCGAAGAGAAGCGCAAATTCTGAATCTCCTCACAAGCG
GAACCTCTATTACTTTAGTTACCCGCTCTTCGTCGGTTTCGCGTTACTCAGGCTGGTTGCATTCCACCTC
GGCTTGCTGTTCGTATGGCTTTGCCAGAGATTCTCCCGGGCGCTAATGGCAGCCAAGCGCTCCTAAGGAT
CCACCGGATCGGTACAAGTAACTCGAGGGCCAATTAATTAACTCTAGATAACTGATCATAATCAGCCATA
CCACATTTGTAGAGGTTTTACTTGCTTTAAAAAACCTCCCACACCTCCCCCTGAACCTGAAACATAAAAT
GAATGCAATTGTTGTTGTTAACTTGTTTATTGCAGCTTATAATGGTTACAAATAAAGCAATAGCATCACA
AATTTCACAAATAAAGCATTTTTTTCACTGCATTCTAGTTGTGGTTTGTCCAAACTCATCAATGTATCTT
AACGCGTCGAGTGCATTCTAGTTGTGGTTTGTCCAAACTCATCAATGTATCTTATCATGTCTGTATACCG
TCGACCTCTAGCTAGAGCTTGGCGTAATCATGGTCATAGCTGTTTCCTGTGTGAAATTGTTATCCGCTCA
CAATTCCACACAACATACGAGCCGGAAGCATAAAGTGTAAAGCCTGGGGTGCCTAATGAGTGAGCTAACT
CACATTAATTGCGTTGCGCTCACTGCCCGCTTTCCAGTCGGGAAACCTGTCGTGCCAGCTGCATTAATGA
ATCGGCCAACGCGCGGGGAGAGGCGGTTTGCGTATTGGGCGCTCTTCCGCTTCCTCGCTCACTGACTCGC
TGCGCTCGGTCGTTCGGCTGCGGCGAGCGGTATCAGCTCACTCAAAGGCGGTAATACGGTTATCCACAGA
ATCAGGGGATAACGCAGGAAAGAACATGTGAGCAAAAGGCCAGCAAAAGGCCAGGAACCGTAAAAAGGCC
GCGTTGCTGGCGTTTTTCCATAGGCTCCGCCCCCCTGACGAGCATCACAAAAATCGACGCTCAAGTCAGA
GGTGGCGAAACCCGACAGGACTATAAAGATACCAGGCGTTTCCCCCTGGAAGCTCCCTCGTGCGCTCTCC
TGTTCCGACCCTGCCGCTTACCGGATACCTGTCCGCCTTTCTCCCTTCGGGAAGCGTGGCGCTTTCTCAT
AGCTCACGCTGTAGGTATCTCAGTTCGGTGTAGGTCGTTCGCTCCAAGCTGGGCTGTGTGCGCGAACCCC
CCGTTCAGCCCGACCGCTGCGCCTTATCCGGTAACTATCGTCTTGAGTCCAACCCGGTAAGACACGACTT
ATCGCCACTGGCAGCAGCCACTGGTAACAGGATTAGCAGAGCGAGGTATGTAGGCGGTGCTACAGAGTTC
TTGAAGTGGTGGCCTAACTACGGCTACACTAGAAGAACAGTATTTGGTATCTGCGCTCTGCTGAAGCCAG
TTACCTTCGGAAAAAGAGTTGGTAGCTCTTGATCCGGCAAACAAACCACCGCTGGTAGCGGTGGTTTTTT
TGTTTGCAAGCAGCAGATTACGCGCAGAAAAAAAGGATCTCAAGAAGATCCTTTGATCTTTTCTACGGGG
TCTGACGCTCAGTGGAACGAAAACTCACGTTAAGGGATTTTGGTCATGAGATTATCAAAAAGGATCTTCA
CCTAGATCCTTTTAAATTAAAAATGAAGTTTTAAATCAATCTAAAGTATATATGAGTAAACTTGGTCTGA
CAGTTACCAATGCTTAATCAGTGAGGCACCTATCTCAGCGATCTGTCTATTTCGTTCATCCATAGTTGCC
TGACTCCCCGTCGTGTAGATAACTACGATACGGGAGGGCTTACCATCTGGCCCCAGTGCTGCAATGATAC
CGCGAGACCCACGCTCACCGGCTCCAGATTTATCAGCAATAAACCAGCCAGCCGGAAGGGCCGAGCGCAG
AAGTGGTCCTGCAACTTTATCCGCCTCCATCCAGTCTATTAATTGTTGCCGGGAAGCTAGAGTAAGTAGT
TCGCCAGTTAATAGTTTGCGCAACGTTGTTGCCATTGCTACAGGCATCGTGGTGTCACGCTCGTCGTTTG
GTATGGCTTCATTCAGCTCCGGTTCCCAACGATCAAGGCGAGTTACATGATCCCCCATGTTGTGCAAAAA
AGCGGTTAGCTCCTTCGGTCCTCCGATCGTTGTCAGAAGTAAGTTGGCCGCAGTGTTATCACTCATGGTT
ATGGCAGCACTGCATAATTCTCTTACTGTCATGCCATCCGTAAGATGCTTTTCTGTGACTGGTGAGTACT
CAACCAAGTCATTCTGAGAATAGTGTATGCGGCGACCGAGTTGCTCTTGCCCGGCGTCAATACGGGATAA
TACCGCGCCACATAGCAGAACTTTAAAAGTGCTCATCATTGGAAAACGTTCTTCGGGGCGAAAACTCTCA
AGGATCTTACCGCTGTTGAGATCCAGTTCGATGTAACCCACTCGTGCACCCAACTGATCTTCAGCATCTT
TTACTTTCACCAGCGTTTCTGGGTGAGCAAAAACAGGAAGGCAAAATGCCGCAAAAAAGGGAATAAGGGC
GACACGGAAATGTTGAATACTCATACTCTTCCTTTTTCAATATTATTGAAGCATTTATCAGGGTTATTGT
CTCATGAGCGGATACATATTTGAATGTATTTAGAAAAATAAACAAATAGGGGTTCCGCGCACATTTCCCC
GAAAAGTGCCACCTGACGTCGACGGATCGGGAGATCTCCCGATCCCCTATGGTGCACTCTCAGTACAATC
TGCTCTGATGCCGCATAGTTAAGCCAGTATCTGCTCCCTGCTTGTGTGTTGGAGGTCGCTGAGTAGTGCG
CGAGCAAAATTTAAGCTACAACAAGGCAAGGCTTGACCGACAATTGCATGAAGAATCTGCTTAGGGTTAG
GCGTTTTGCGCTGCTTCGCGATGTACGGGCCAGATATACGCGTTGACATTGATTATTGACTAGTTATTAA
TAGTAATCAATTACGGGGTCATTAGTTCATAGCCCATATATGGAGTTCCGCGTTACATAACTTACGGTAA
ATGGCCCGCCTGGCTGACCGCCCAACGACCCCCGCCCATTGACGTCAATAATGACGTATGTTCCCATAGT
AACGCCAATAGGGACTTTCCATTGACGTCAATGGGTGGAGTATTTACGGTAAACTGCCCACTTGGCAGTA
CATCAAGTGTATCATATGCCAAGTACGCCCCCTATTGACGTCAATGACGGTAAATGGCCCGCCTGGCATT
ATGCCCAGTACATGACCTTATGGGACTTTCCTACTTGGCAGTACATCTACGTATTAGTCATCGCTATTAC
CATGGTGATGCGGTTTTGGCAGTACATCAATGGGCGTGGATAGCGGTTTGACTCACGGGGATTTCCAAGT
CTCCACCCCATTGACGTCAATGGGAGTTTGTTTTGGCACCAAAATCAACGGGACTTTCCAAAATGTCGTA
ACAACTCCGCCCCATTGACGCAAATGGGCGGTAGGCGTGTACGGTGGGAGGTCTATATAAGCAGAGCTCT
CTGGCTAACTAGAGAACCCACTGCTTACTGGCTTATCGAAATTAATACGACTCACTATAGGGAGACCCAA
GCTTGGTACCGAGCTCGGATCGATATCTGCGGCCTAGCTAGCCACCATGGAGACCGTGAGATTCGGCGGC
GACGACATCGAGAACAGCCTGGCCAAGATGGACGACAAGGCCCTGGACAAGCTGGCCTTCGGCGCCATCC
AGCTGGACGGCAACGGCAAGATCATCCACTACAACGCCGCCGAGGGCACCATCACCGGCAGAGACCCCAA
GACCGTGATCGGCAAGAACTTCTTCACCGACGTGGCCCCCGGCACCCAGAGCAAGGAGTTCCAGGGCAGA
TTCAAGGAGGGCGTGCAGAAGGGCGACCTGAACACCATGTTCGAGTGGATGATCCCCACCAGCAGAGGCC
CCACCAAGGTGAAGGTGCACATGAAGAAGGCCATGACCTCCGGAGGAGGCGGCAGCGGCGGAGGGGGATC
ACCGGTCGCCGGTAGCGGTTACCCATACGATGTTCCAGATTACGCTTATCCTTATGACGTACCTGACTAT
GCATACCCTTATGATGTACCAGACTACGCTTCAGGAGGTGGAGGGAGTGGCAAGCCCATCCCCAACCCCC
TGCTGGGCCTGGACAGCACCAAACTTGGTAGTGGGAGCGGCTCCGGAGCTTCGAATTCTTTGCAGGTGCA
GAATGGACCTATAGGACATCGAGGTGAAGGGGACCCAAGTGGTATTCCCATATTTATGGTGCTGGTGCCA
GTGTTTGCCCTCACCATGGTAGCAGCCTGGGCTTTCATGAGATACCGGCAACAACTTTGATAAGCGGCCG
CATAGATAACTGATCCAGTGTGCTGGAATTAATTCGCTGTCTGCGAGGGCCAGCTGTTGGGGTGAGTACT
CCCTCTCAAAAGCGGGCATGACTTCTGCGCTAAGATTGTCAGTTTCCAAAAACGAGGAGGATTTGATATT
CACCTGGCCCGCGGTGATGCCTTTGAGGGTGGCCGCGTCCATCTGGTCAGAAAAGACAATCTTTTTGTTG
TCAAGCTTGAGGTGTGGCAGGCTTGAGATCTGGCCATACACTTGAGTGACAATGACATCCACTTTGCCTT
TCTCTCCACAGGTGTCCACTCCCAGGTCCAACTGCAGGTCGAGCATGCATCTAGGGCGGCCAATTCCGCC
CCTCTCCCCCCCCCCCTCTCCCTCCCCCCCCCCTAACGTTACTGGCCGAAGCCGCTTGGAATAAGGCCGG
TGTGCGTTTGTCTATATGTTATTTTCCACCATATTGCCGTCTTTTGGCAATGTGAGGGCCCGGAAACCTG
GCCCTGTCTTCTTGACGAGCATTCCTAGGGGTCTTTCCCCTCTCGCCAAAGGAATGCAAGGTCTGTTGAA
TGTCGTGAAGGAAGCAGTTCCTCTGGAAGCTTCTTGAAGACAAACAACGTCTGTAGCGACCCTTTGCAGG
CAGCGGAACCCCCCACCTGGCGACAGGTGCCTCTGCGGCCAAAAGCCACGTGTATAAGATACACCTGCAA
AGGCGGCACAACCCCAGTGCCACGTTGTGAGTTGGATAGTTGTGGAAAGAGTCAAATGGCTCTCCTCAAG
CGTATTCAACAAGGGGCTGAAGGATGCCCAGAAGGTACCCCATTGTATGGGATCTGATCTGGGGCCTCGG
TGCACATGCTTTACATGTGTTTAGTCGAGGTTAAAAAAACGTCTAGGCCCCCCGAACCACGGGGACGTGG
TTTTCCTTTGAAAAACACGATGATAAGCTTGCCACAACCCGGGAGGCGCGCCATGGGTGACAGCTATTGG
GTCTTTGTGAAACGGGTGTCCACTAGTGAAACCGAAACCGGAGGCGGCTCCGGAGGCAGCGGCGGTTCTG
GAGGTTCCACCCTACCGGTCTCAGCTGGAGGCAGTGCTGGTGGAAGTGCCGGAGGTAGAATTCTAGAAGG
TGCCGCAAGAGAGGCTGCCGCTAGGGAAGCAGCTGCACGTGAGGCAGCTGCTAGAGAAGCTGCAGCCAGG
GAGGCTGCAGCTAGAGCATCAGGTGGTGGCGGTTCAGGCGGAGGTGGATCTGGAGGTGGCGGATCGGGTG
GGGGAGGTTCGACACCGGTCGCCACCATGGCAGAAATCGGTACTGGCTTTCCATTCGACCCCCATTATGT
GGAAGTCCTGGGCGAGCGCATGCACTACGTCGATGTTGGTCCGCGCGATGGCACCCCTGTGCTGTTCCTG
CACGGTAACCCGACCTCCTCCTACGTGTGGCGCAACATCATCCCGCATGTTGCACCGACCCATCGCTGCA
TTGCTCCAGACCTGATCGGTATGGGCAAATCCGACAAACCAGACCTGGGTTATTTCTTCGACGACCACGT
CCGCTTCATGGATGCCTTCATCGAAGCCCTGGGTCTGGAAGAGGTCGTCCTGGTCATTCACGACTGGGGC
TCCGCTCTGGGTTTCCACTGGGCCAAGCGCAATCCAGAGCGCGTCAAAGGTATTGCATTTATGGAGTTCA
TCCGCCCTATCCCGACCTGGGACGAATGGCCAGAATTTGCCCGCGAGACCTTCCAGGCCTTCCGCACCAC
CGACGTCGGCCGCAAGCTGATCATCGATCAGAACGTTTTTATCGAGGGTACGCTGCCGATGGGTGTCGTC
CGCCCGCTGACTGAAGTCGAGATGGACCATTACCGCGAGCCGTTCCTGAATCCTGTTGACCGCGAGCCAC
TGTGGCGCTTCCCAAACGAGCTGCCAATCGCCGGTGAGCCAGCGAACATCGTCGCGCTGGTCGAAGAATA
CATGGACTGGCTGCACCAGTCCCCTGTCCCGAAGCTGCTGTTCTGGGGCACCCCAGGCGTTCTGATCCCA
CCGGCCGAAGCCGCTCGCCTGGCCAAAAGCCTGCCTAACTGCAAGGCTGTGGACATCGGCCCGGGTCTGA
ATCTGCTGCAAGAAGACAACCCGGACCTGATCGGCAGCGAGATCGCGCGCTGGCTGTCGACGCTCGAGAT
TTCCGGCATGTACAAGTCCGGACTCAGATCTCGAGCTCAAGCATCGAATTCCGAATCCCCGCACAAACGC
AACCTGTACTACTTCTCTTACCCCCTTTTTGTCGGGTTTGCTCTACTTCGATTGGTTGCTTTTCATCTTG
GATTACTGTTTGTTTGGTTGTGTCAACGCTTTTCTAGAGCGCTGATGGCTGCGAAACGTTCGGCTAATAG
TGAATCGCCCCATAAGAGGAACTT
